>Addgene plasmid #217342 | gCH134 (crCD55-4_crB2M-1_crB2M-3_crKIT-2_crKIT-3_crCD81-1) | addgene full sequence | sequence record 429351 | Addgene NGS Result
TTCACCATTATCGTTTCAGACCCACCTCCCAACCCCGAGTGGACCCAGAGAGGGCCTATTTCCCATGATT
CCTTCATATTTGCATATACGATACAAGGCTGTTAGAGAGATAATTAGAATTAATTTGACTGTAAACACAA
AGATATTAGTACAAAATACGTGACGTAGAAAGTAATAATTTCTTGGGTAGTTTGCAGTTTTAAAATTATG
TTTTAAAATGGACTATCATATGCTTACCGTAACTTGAAAGTATTTCGATTTCTTGGCTTTATATATCTTG
TGGAAAGGACGAAACACCGAATTTCTACTCTTGTAGATACTGGTATTGCGGAGCCACGAGGAATTTCTAC
TGTCGTAGATATATAAGTGGAGGCGTCGCGCTGAATTCCTACTATTGTAGGTAGGAATGCCCGCCAGCGC
GACGCAATTCCTACTCTAGTAGGTTCTGCGTTCTGCTCCTACTGCTTAATTCCTACTCTCGTAGGTAGCT
CTCGCCCAAGTGCAGCGAGAATTTCTACTCTAGTAGATGGCGCGACCCCCAGGAAGGTCTCAATTTCTCC
TCTAGGAGATTTTTTTTAAGCTTGGCGTAACTAGATCTTGAGACACTGCTTTTTGCTTGTACTGGGTCTC
TCTTGTTAGACCAGATCTGAGCCTGGGAGCTCTCTGGCTAACTAGGGAACCCACTGCTTAAGCCTCAATA
AAGCTTGCCTTGAGTGCTTCAAGTAGTGTGTGCCCGTCTGTTGTGTGACTCTGGTAACTAGAGATCCCTC
AGACCCTTTTAGTCAGTGTGGAAAATCTCTAGCAGTACGTATAGTAGTTCATGTCATCTTATTATTCAGT
ATTTATAACTTGCAAAGAAATGAATATCAGAGAGTGAGAGGAACTTGTTTATTGCAGCTTATAATGGTTA
CAAATAAAGCAATAGCATCACAAATTTCACAAATAAAGCATTTTTTTCACTGCATTCTAGTTGTGGTTTG
TCCAAACTCATCAATGTATCTTATCATGTCTGGCTCTAGCTATCCCGCCCCTAACTCCGCCCATCCCGCC
CCTAACTCCGCCCAGTTCCGCCCATTCTCCGCCCCATGGCTGACTAATTTTTTTTATTTATGCAGAGGCC
GAGGCCGCCTCGGCCTCTGAGCTATTCCAGAAGTAGTGAGGAGGCTTTTTTGGAGGCCTAGGGACGTACC
CAATTCGTCCTATAGTGAGTCGTATTACGCGCGCTCACTGGCCGTCGTTTTACAACGTCGTGACTGGGAA
AACCCTGGCGTTACCCAACTTAATCGCCTTGCAGCACATCCCCCTTTCGCCAGCTGGCGTAATAGCGAAG
AGGCCCGCACCGATCGCCCTTCCCAACAGTTGCGCAGCCTGAATGGCGAATGGG
[124 nt withheld, positions 1385-1508]
C
[91 nt withheld, positions 1510-1600]
A
[49 nt withheld, positions 1602-1650]
CCTTTGACGTTGGAGTCCACGTTCTTT
[37 nt withheld, positions 1678-1714]
ACCCTATCTCGGTCTATTCTTTTGATTTATAAGGGATTTTGCCGATTTCGGCCTATTGGTTAAAAAATGA
GCTGATTTAACAAAAATTTAACGCGAATTTTAACAAAATATTAACGCTTACAATTTAGGTGGCACTTTTC
GGGGAAATGTGCGCGGAACCCCTATTTGTTTATTTTTCTAAATACATTCAAATATGTATCCGCTCATGAG
ACAATAACCCTGATAAATGCTTCAATAATATTGAAAAAGGAAGAGTATGAGTATTCAACATTTCCGTGTC
GCCCTTATTCCCTTTTTTGCGGCATTTTGCCTTCCTGTTTTTGCTCACCCAGAAACGCTGGTGAAAGTAA
AAGATGCTGAAGATCAGTTGGGTGCACGAGTGGGTTACATCGAACTGGATCTCAACAGCGGTAAGATCCT
TGAGAGTTTTCGCCCCGAAGAACGTTTTCCAATGATGAGCACTTTTAAAGTTCTGCTATGTGGCGCGGTA
TTATCCCGTATTGACGCCGGGCAAGAGCAACTCGGTCGCCGCATACACTATTCTCAGAATGACTTGGTTG
AGTACTCACCAGTCACAGAAAAGCATCTTACGGATGGCATGACAGTAAGAGAATTATGCAGTGCTGCCAT
AACCATGAGTGATAACACTGCGGCCAACTTACTTCTGACAACGATCGGAGGACCGAAGGAGCTAACCGCT
TTTTTGCACAACATGGGGGATCATGTAACTCGCCTTGATCGTTGGGAACCGGAGCTGAATGAAGCCATAC
CAAACGACGAGCGTGACACCACGATGCCTGTAGCAATGGCAACAACGTTGCGCAAACTATTAACTGGCGA
ACTACTTACTCTAGCTTCCCGGCAACAATTAATAGACTGGATGGAGGCGGATAAAGTTGCAGGACCACTT
CTGCGCTCGGCCCTTCCGGCTGGCTGGTTTATTGCTGATAAATCTGGAGCCGGTGAGCGTGGGTCTCGCG
GTATCATTGCAGCACTGGGGCCAGATGGTAAGCCCTCCCGTATCGTAGTTATCTACACGACGGGGAGTCA
GGCAACTATGGATGAACGAAATAGACAGATCGCTGAGATAGGTGCCTCACTGATTAAGCATTGGTAACTG
TCAGACCAAGTTTACTCATATATACTTTAGATTGATTTAAAACTTCATTTTTAATTTAAAAGGATCTAGG
TGAAGATCCTTTTTGATAATCTCATGACCAAAATCCCTTAACGTGAGTTTTCGTTCCACTGAGCGTCAGA
CCCCGTAGAAAAGATCAAAGGATCTTCTTGAGATCCTTTTTTTCTGCGCGTAATCTGCTGCTTGCAAACA
AAAAAACCACCGCTACCAGCGGTGGTTTGTTTGCCGGATCAAGAGCTACCAACTCTTTTTCCGAAGGTAA
CTGGCTTCAGCAGAGCGCAGATACCAAATACTGTTCTTCTAGTGTAGCCGTAGTTAGGCCACCACTTCAA
GAACTCTGTAGCACCGCCTACATACCTCGCTCTGCTAATCCTGTTACCAGTGGCTGCTGCCAGTGGCGAT
AAGTCGTGTCTTACCGGGTTGGACTCAAGACGATAGTTACCGGATAAGGCGCAGCGGTCGGGCTGAACGG
GGGGTTCGTGCACACAGCCCAGCTTGGAGCGAACGACCTACACCGAACTGAGATACCTACAGCGTGAGCT
ATGAGAAAGCGCCACGCTTCCCGAAGGGAGAAAGGCGGACAGGTATCCGGTAAGCGGCAGGGTCGGAACA
GGAGAGCGCACGAGGGAGCTTCCAGGGGGAAACGCCTGGTATCTTTATAGTCCTGTCGGGTTTCGCCACC
TCTGACTTGAGCGTCGATTTTTGTGATGCTCGTCAGGGGGGCGGAGCCTATGGAAAAACGCCAGCAACGC
GGCCTTTTTACGGTTCCTGGCCTTTTGCTGGCCTTTTGCTCACATGTTCTTTCCTGCGTTATCCCCTGAT
TCTGTGGATAACCGTATTACCGCCTTTGAGTGAGCTGATACCGCTCGCCGCAGCCGAACGACCGAGCGCA
GCGAGTCAGTGAGCGAGGAAGCGGAAGAGCGCCCAATACGCAAACCGCCTCTCCCCGCGCGTTGGCCGAT
TCATTAATGCAGCTGGCACGACAGGTTTCCCGACTGGAAAGCGGGCAGTGAGCGCAACGCAATTAATGTG
AGTTAGCTCACTCATTAGGCACCCCAGGCTTTACACTTTATGCTTCCGGCTCGTATGTTGTGTGGAATTG
TGAGCGGATAACAATTTCACACAGGAAACAGCTATGACCATGATTACGCCAAGCGCGCAATTAACCCTCA
CTAAAGGGAACAAAAGCTGGAGCTGCAAGCTTAATGTAGTCTTATGCAATACTCTTGTAGTCTTGCAACA
TGGTAACGATGAGTTAGCAACATGCCTTACAAGGAGAGAAAAAGCACCGTGCATGCCGATTGGTGGAAGT
AAGGTGGTACGATCGTGCCTTATTAGGAAGGCAACAGACGGGTCTGACATGGATTGGACGAACCACTGAA
TTGCCGCATTGCAGAGATATTGTATTTAAGTGCCTAGCTCGATACATAAACGGGTCTCTCTGGTTAGACC
AGATCTGAGCCTGGGAGCTCTCTGGCTAACTAGGGAACCCACTGCTTAAGCCTCAATAAAGCTTGCCTTG
AGTGCTTCAAGTAGTGTGTGCCCGTCTGTTGTGTGACTCTGGTAACTAGAGATCCCTCAGACCCTTTTAG
TCAGTGTGGAAAATCTCTAGCAGTGGCGCCCGAACAGGGACTTGAAAGCGAAAGGGAAACCAGAGGAGCT
CTCTCGACGCAGGACTCGGCTTGCTGAAGCGCGCACGGCAAGAGGCGAGGGGCGGCGACTGGTGAGTACG
CCAAAAATTTTGACTAGCGGAGGCTAGAAGGAGAGAGATGGGTGCGAGAGCGTCAGTATTAAGCGGGGGA
GAATTAGATCGCGATGGGAAAAAATTCGGTTAAGGCCAGGGGGAAAGAAAAAATATAAATTAAAACATAT
AGTATGGGCAAGCAGGGAGCTAGAACGATTCGCAGTTAATCCTGGCCTGTTAGAAACATCAGAAGGCTGT
AGACAAATACTGGGACAGCTACAACCATCCCTTCAGACAGGATCAGAAGAACTTAGATCATTATATAATA
CAGTAGCAACCCTCTATTGTGTGCATCAAAGGATAGAGATAAAAGACACCAAGGAAGCTTTAGACAAGAT
AGAGGAAGAGCAAAACAAAAGTAAGACCACCGCACAGCAAGCGGCCGCTGATCTTCAGACCTGGAGGAGG
AGATATGAGGGACAATTGGAGAAGTGAATTATATAAATATAAAGTAGTAAAAATTGAACCATTAGGAGTA
GCACCCACCAAGGCAAAGAGAAGAGTGGTGCAGAGAGAAAAAAGAGCAGTGGGAATAGGAGCTTTGTTCC
TTGGGTTCTTGGGAGCAGCAGGAAGCACTATGGGCGCAGCGTCAATGACGCTGACGGTACAGGCCAGACA
ATTATTGTCTGGTATAGTGCAGCAGCAGAACAATTTGCTGAGGGCTATTGAGGCGCAACAGCATCTGTTG
CAACTCACAGTCTGGGGCATCAAGCAGCTCCAGGCAAGAATCCTGGCTGTGGAAAGATACCTAAAGGATC
AACAGCTCCTGGGGATTTGGGGTTGCTCTGGAAAACTCATTTGCACCACTGCTGTGCCTTGGAATGCTAG
TTGGAGTAATAAATCTCTGGAACAGATTTGGAATCACACGACCTGGATGGAGTGGGACAGAGAAATTAAC
AATTACACAAGCTTAATACACTCCTTAATTGAAGAATCGCAAAACCAGCAAGAAAAGAATGAACAAGAAT
TATTGGAATTAGATAAATGGGCAAGTTTGTGGAATTGGTTTAACATAACAAATTGGCTGTGGTATATAAA
ATTATTCATAATGATAGTAGGAGGCTTGGTAGGTTTAAGAATAGTTTTTGCTGTACTTTCTATAGTGAAT
AGAGTTAGGCAGGGATATTCACCATTATCGTTTCAGAATCTTGAGACAAATGGCAGTATTCATCCACAAT
TTTAAAAGAAAAGGGGGGATTGGGGGGTACAGTGCAGGGGAAAGAATAGTAGACATAATAGCAACAGACA
TACAAACTAAAGAATTACAAAAACAAATTACAAAAATTCAAAATTTTCGGGTTTATTACAGGGACAGCAG
AGATCCACTTTGGCGCCGGCTCGAGGGGGCCCGGGTCGAGTGGCTCCGGTGCCCGTCAGTGGGCAGAGCG
CACATCGCCCACAGTCCCCGAGAAGTTGGGGGGAGGGGTCGGCAATTGAACCGGTGCCTAGAGAAGGTGG
CGCGGGGTAAACTGGGAAAGTGATGTCGTGTACTGGCTCCGCCTTTTTCCCGAGGGTGGGGGAGAACCGT
ATATAAGTGCAGTAGTCGCCGTGAACGTTCTTTTTCGCAACGGGTTTGCCGCCAGAACACAGGTGTCGTG
ACGCGGGATCCGCCACCATGGATTACAAAGACGATGACGATAAGATGGTGAGCAAGGGCGAGGAGCTGTT
CACCGGGGTGGTGCCCATCCTGGTCGAGCTGGACGGCGACGTAAACGGCCACAAGTTCAGCGTGTCCGGC
GAGGGCGAGGGCGATGCCACCTACGGCAAGCTGACCCTGAAGTTCATCTGCACCACCGGCAAGCTGCCCG
TGCCCTGGCCCACCCTCGTGACCACCCTGACCTACGGCGTGCAGTGCTTCAGCCGCTACCCCGACCACAT
GAAGCAGCACGACTTCTTCAAGTCCGCCATGCCCGAAGGCTACGTCCAGGAGCGCACCATCTTCTTCAAG
GACGACGGCAACTACAAGACCCGCGCCGAGGTGAAGTTCGAGGGCGACACCCTGGTGAACCGCATCGAGC
TGAAGGGCATCGACTTCAAGGAGGACGGCAACATCCTGGGGCACAAGCTGGAGTACAACTACAACAGCCA
CAACGTCTATATCATGGCCGACAAGCAGAAGAACGGCATCAAGGTGAACTTCAAGATCCGCCACAACATC
GAGGACGGCAGCGTGCAGCTCGCCGACCACTACCAGCAGAACACCCCCATCGGCGACGGCCCCGTGCTGC
TGCCCGACAACCACTACCTGAGCACCCAGTCCGCCCTGAGCAAAGACCCCAACGAGAAGCGCGATCACAT
GGTCCTGCTGGAGTTCGTGACCGCCGCCGGGATCACTCTCGGCATGGACGAGCTGTACAAGGGCAGCGGC
GCCACCAACTTCAGCCTGCTGAAGCAGGCCGGCGACGTGGAGGAGAACCCCGGCCCCATGCTTGAACAAG
ATGGATTGCACGCAGGTTCTCCGGCCGCTTGGGTGGAGAGGCTATTCGGCTATGACTGGGCACAACAGAC
AATCGGCTGCTCTGATGCCGCCGTGTTCCGGCTGTCAGCGCAGGGGCGCCCGGTTCTTTTTGTCAAGACC
GACCTGTCCGGTGCCCTGAATGAACTGCAGGACGAGGCAGCGCGGCTATCGTGGCTGGCCACGACGGGCG
TTCCTTGCGCAGCTGTGCTCGACGTTGTCACTGAAGCGGGAAGGGACTGGCTGCTATTGGGCGAAGTGCC
GGGGCAGGATCTCCTGTCATCTCACCTTGCTCCTGCCGAGAAAGTATCCATCATGGCTGATGCAATGCGG
CGGCTGCATACGCTTGATCCGGCTACCTGCCCATTCGACCACCAAGCGAAACATCGCATCGAGCGAGCAC
GTACTCGGATGGAAGCCGGTCTTGTCGATCAGGATGATCTGGACGAAGAGCATCAGGGGCTCGCGCCAGC
CGAACTGTTCGCCAGGCTCAAGGCGCGCATGCCCGACGGCGAGGATCTCGTCGTGACCCATGGCGATGCC
TGCTTGCCGAATATCATGGTGGAAAATGGCCGCTTTTCTGGATTCATCGACTGTGGCCGGCTGGGTGTGG
CGGACCGCTATCAGGACATAGCGTTGGCTACCCGTGATATTGCTGAAGAGCTTGGCGGCGAATGGGCTGA
CCGCTTCCTCGTGCTTTACGGTATCGCCGCTCCCGATTCGCAGCGCATCGCCTTCTATCGCCTTCTTGAC
GAGTTCTTCTGAACGCGTTAAGTCGACAATCAACCTCTGGATTACAAAATTTGTGAAAGATTGACTGGTA
TTCTTAACTATGTTGCTCCTTTTACGCTATGTGGATACGCTGCTTTAATGCCTTTGTATCATGCTATTGC
TTCCCGTATGGCTTTCATTTTCTCCTCCTTGTATAAATCCTGGTTGCTGTCTCTTTATGAGGAGTTGTGG
CCCGTTGTCAGGCAACGTGGCGTGGTGTGCACTGTGTTTGCTGACGCAACCCCCACTGGTTGGGGCATTG
CCACCACCTGTCAGCTCCTTTCCGGGACTTTCGCTTTCCCCCTCCCTATTGCCACGGCGGAACTCATCGC
CGCCTGCCTTGCCCGCTGCTGGACAGGGGCTCGGCTGTTGGGCACTGACAATTCCGTGGTGTTGTCGGGG
AAATCATCGTCCTTTCCTTGGCTGCTCGCCTGTGTTGCCACCTGGATTCTGCGCGGGACGTCCTTCTGCT
ACGTCCCTTCGGCCCTCAATCCAGCGGACCTTCCTTCCCGCGGCCTGCTGCCGGCTCTGCGGCCTCTTCC
GCGTCTTCGCCTTCGCCCTCAGACGAGTCGGATCTCCCTTTGGGCCGCCTCCCCGCGTCGACTTTAAGAC
CAATGACTTACAAGGCAGCTGTAGATCTTAGCCACTTTTTAAAAGAAAAGGGGGGACTGGAAGGGCTAAT
TCACTCCCAACGAAGACAAGAT
Features (pLannotate 1.2.2; 26 found; start..end, strand, type, name):
     50..290     +  promoter       U6 promoter: RNA polymerase III promoter for human U6 snRNA
    624..804     +  LTR            5' LTR (truncated): truncated 5' long terminal repeat (LTR) from HIV-1
    882..1003    +  polyA_signal   SV40 poly(A) signal: SV40 polyadenylation signal
   1043..1178    +  rep_origin     SV40 ori: SV40 origin of replication
   1199..1217    -  promoter       T7 promoter: promoter for bacteriophage T7 RNA polymerase
   1225..1380    +  CDS            lacZα (fragment): LacZα fragment of β-galactosidase; lacZ fragment
   1385..1813    +  rep_origin     f1 ori (sequence partly withheld): f1 bacteriophage origin of replication; arrow indicates direction of (+) strand synthesis
   1866..1970    +  promoter       AmpR promoter: bla
   1971..2831    +  CDS            AmpR: β-lactamase; bla; confers resistance to ampicillin, carbenicillin, and related antibiotics
   3002..3590    +  rep_origin     ori: high-copy-number ColE1/pMB1/pBR322/pUC origin of replication
   3773..3865    +  CDS            lacI (fragment): lac repressor; lacI; The lac repressor binds to the lac operator to inhibit transcription in E. coli. This inhibition can be relieved by adding lactose or isopropyl-β-D-thiogalactopyranoside (IPTG).
   3878..3899    +  protein_bind   CAP binding site: CAP binding activates transcription in the presence of cAMP. E. coli catabolite activator protein
   3914..3944    +  promoter       lac promoter: promoter for the E. coli lac operon
   3952..3968    +  protein_bind   lac operator: The lac repressor binds to the lac operator to inhibit transcription in E. coli. This inhibition can be relieved by adding lactose or isopropyl-β-D-thiogalactopyranoside (IPTG). lac repressor encoded by lacI
   4013..4031    +  promoter       T3 promoter: promoter for bacteriophage T3 RNA polymerase
   4059..4285    +  promoter       RSV promoter: Rous sarcoma virus enhancer/promoter
   4286..4466    +  LTR            5' LTR (truncated): truncated 5' long terminal repeat (LTR) from HIV-1
   4513..4638    +  misc_feature   HIV-1 Ψ: packaging signal of human immunodeficiency virus type 1
   4622..4985    +  CDS            HIV-1 gag (fragment): gag protein from human immunodeficiency virus 1; gag
   5131..5364    +  misc_feature   RRE: The Rev response element (RRE) of HIV-1 allows for Rev-dependent mRNA export from the nucleus to the cytoplasm.
   5774..5891    +  misc_feature   cPPT/CTS: central polypurine tract and central termination sequence of HIV-1
   5975..6186    +  promoter       EF-1α core promoter: core promoter for human elongation factor EF-1α
   6239..6955    +  CDS            EGFP: EGFP is a basic (constitutively fluorescent) green fluorescent protein published in 1996, derived from Aequorea victoria. It is reported to be a rapidly-maturing weak dimer with moderate acid sensitivity.
   7022..7816    +  CDS            NeoR/KanR: aminoglycoside phosphotransferase from Tn5; aph(3')-II (or nptII); confers resistance to neomycin, kanamycin, and G418 (Geneticin®)
   7832..8420    +  misc_feature   WPRE: woodchuck hepatitis virus posttranscriptional regulatory element
   8416..8526    +  CDS            nef (fragment): NEF_HV1LA - Experimental evidence at protein level: Swiss-Prot protein existence level 1. Extracellular Nef protein targets CD4(+) T-lymphocytes for apoptosis by interacting with CXCR4 surface receptors. From Human immunodeficiency virus type 1 group M subtype B (isolate Lai) (HIV-1).
