[The description below was written by a language model from this plasmid's Addgene catalogue record and pLannotate feature annotations shown in this document.]
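Description:
gCH134 is a third-generation-style lentiviral CRISPR plasmid built on the pCH49 backbone that expresses a six-member Cas12a crRNA array against four human cell-surface marker genes. A single human U6 (RNA polymerase III) promoter drives the array, whose spacers are ordered crCD55-4, crB2M-1, crB2M-3, crKIT-2, crKIT-3 and crCD81-1, giving one guide each for CD55 and CD81 and two each for B2M and KIT. Cas12a can process such a multi-spacer transcript into individual crRNAs itself, which is what allows several loci to be targeted from one compact cassette. The plasmid does not encode the nuclease, so it must be supplied separately. The array itself is not annotated in the feature table, but it would sit in the unannotated gap downstream of the U6 promoter.

The viral portion comprises an RSV promoter fused to a truncated HIV-1 5' LTR, the Ψ packaging signal with a gag fragment, the RRE for Rev-dependent export and the cPPT/CTS. An EF-1α core promoter follows, driving EGFP and then a NeoR/KanR coding sequence, so transduced cells can be tracked by fluorescence and presumably selected with G418; how the two reading frames are linked is not annotated. WPRE follows to enhance expression. In the circular map, the U6 cassette lies between the WPRE/nef fragment and the second truncated LTR, apparently within the 3' LTR region, followed by an SV40 poly(A) signal and SV40 ori. Propagation in E. coli relies on a high-copy pUC-type origin and ampicillin resistance, and an f1 ori is also present. According to the associated publication's title, the construct belongs to work on engineered Cas12a for higher-order combinatorial chromatin perturbation.
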