Addgene plasmid #217342: gCH134 (crCD55-4_crB2M-1_crB2M-3_crKIT-2_crKIT-3_crCD81-1)
Purpose: crRNA array targeting CD81, B2M, KIT, CD55
Depositing lab: Luke Gilbert. Depositing organization: University of California, San Francisco (UCSF). Publication: Engineered CRISPR-Cas12a for higher-order combinatorial chromatin perturbations. Hsiung CC, Wilson CM, Sambold NA, Dai R, Chen Q, Teyssier N, Misiukiewicz S, Arab A, O'Loughlin T, Cofsky JC, Shi J, Gilbert LA. Nat Biotechnol. 2024 May 17. doi: 10.1038/s41587-024-02224-0. PubMed 38760567.
Backbone
  Vector backbone: pCH49
  Vector type: Lentiviral, CRISPR
Growth in bacteria
  Bacterial resistance: Ampicillin, 100 μg/mL
  Growth temperature: 37°C
  Growth strain: NEB Stable
  Copy number: High Copy
Gene/Insert 1
  Gene/Insert name: crCD55-4 gRNA: actggtattgcggagccacgagg
  Species: H. sapiens (human)
  Entrez Gene: CD55 (a.k.a. CHAPLE, CR, CROM, DAF, TC)
  Promoter: hU6
  Cloning method: Gibson Cloning
  Sequencing primers: 5′ n/a
Gene/Insert 2
  Gene/Insert name: crB2M-1 gRNA: atataagtggaggcgtcgcgctg
  Species: H. sapiens (human)
  Entrez Gene: B2M (a.k.a. IMD43)
Gene/Insert 3
  Gene/Insert name: crB2M-3 gRNA: aggaatgcccgccagcgcgacgc
  Species: H. sapiens (human)
  Entrez Gene: B2M (a.k.a. IMD43)
Gene/Insert 4
  Gene/Insert name: crKIT-2 gRNA: tctgcgttctgctcctactgctt
  Species: H. sapiens (human)
  Entrez Gene: KIT (a.k.a. C-Kit, CD117, MASTC, PBT, SCFR)
Gene/Insert 5
  Gene/Insert name: crKIT-3 gRNA: agctctcgcccaagtgcagcgag
  Species: H. sapiens (human)
  Entrez Gene: KIT (a.k.a. C-Kit, CD117, MASTC, PBT, SCFR)
Gene/Insert 6
  Gene/Insert name: crCD81-1 gRNA: ggcgcgacccccaggaaggtctc
  Species: H. sapiens (human)
  Entrez Gene: CD81 (a.k.a. CVID6, S5.7, TAPA1, TSPAN28)
Terms and licenses: Academic/Nonprofit Terms; Industry Terms: Not Available to Industry
Depositor comments: Please visit https://doi.org/10.1101/2023.09.18.558350 for bioRxiv preprint.
How to cite: gCH134 (crCD55-4_crB2M-1_crB2M-3_crKIT-2_crKIT-3_crCD81-1) was a gift from Luke Gilbert (Addgene plasmid # 217342 ; http://n2t.net/addgene:217342 ; RRID:Addgene_217342)
